>Addgene plasmid #169851 | SauCas9 PE2* | depositor full sequence | sequence record 329392 | SauCas9 PE2* sequence 8899 bps
GACATTGATTATTGACTAGTTATTAATAGTAATCAATTACGGGGTCATTAGTTCATAGCCCATATATGGA
GTTCCGCGTTACATAACTTACGGTAAATGGCCCGCCTGGCTGACCGCCCAACGACCCCCGCCCATTGACG
TCAATAATGACGTATGTTCCCATAGTAACGCCAATAGGGACTTTCCATTGACGTCAATGGGTGGAGTATT
TACGGTAAACTGCCCACTTGGCAGTACATCAAGTGTATCATATGCCAAGTACGCCCCCTATTGACGTCAA
TGACGGTAAATGGCCCGCCTGGCATTATGCCCAGTACATGACCTTATGGGACTTTCCTACTTGGCAGTAC
ATCTACGTATTAGTCATCGCTATTACCATGGTGATGCGGTTTTGGCAGTACATCAATGGGCGTGGATAGC
GGTTTGACTCACGGGGATTTCCAAGTCTCCACCCCATTGACGTCAATGGGAGTTTGTTTTGGCACCAAAA
TCAACGGGACTTTCCAAAATGTCGTAACAACTCCGCCCCATTGACGCAAATGGGCGGTAGGCGTGTACGG
TGGGAGGTCTATATAAGCAGAGCTGGTTTAGTGAACCGTCAGATCCGCTAGAGATCCGCGGCCGCGCCAC
CATGGGGCCCGCCGCCAAGCGCGTGAAGCTGGACGGCGGCAAACGGACAGCCGACGGAAGCGAGTTCGAG
TCACCAAAGAAGAAGCGGAAAGTCGGTATCCACGGAGTCCCAGCAGCCAAGCGGAACTACATCCTGGGCC
TGGACATCGGCATCACCAGCGTGGGCTACGGCATCATCGACTACGAGACACGGGACGTGATCGATGCCGG
CGTGCGGCTGTTCAAAGAGGCCAACGTGGAAAACAACGAGGGCAGGCGGAGCAAGAGAGGCGCCAGAAGG
CTGAAGCGGCGGAGGCGGCATAGAATCCAGAGAGTGAAGAAGCTGCTGTTCGACTACAACCTGCTGACCG
ACCACAGCGAGCTGAGCGGCATCAACCCCTACGAGGCCAGAGTGAAGGGCCTGAGCCAGAAGCTGAGCGA
GGAAGAGTTCTCTGCCGCCCTGCTGCACCTGGCCAAGAGAAGAGGCGTGCACAACGTGAACGAGGTGGAA
GAGGACACCGGCAACGAGCTGTCCACCAAAGAGCAGATCAGCCGGAACAGCAAGGCCCTGGAAGAGAAAT
ACGTGGCCGAACTGCAGCTGGAACGGCTGAAGAAAGACGGCGAAGTGCGGGGCAGCATCAACAGATTCAA
GACCAGCGACTACGTGAAAGAAGCCAAACAGCTGCTGAAGGTGCAGAAGGCCTACCACCAGCTGGACCAG
AGCTTCATCGACACCTACATCGACCTGCTGGAAACCCGGCGGACCTACTATGAGGGACCTGGCGAGGGCA
GCCCCTTCGGCTGGAAGGACATCAAAGAATGGTACGAGATGCTGATGGGCCACTGCACCTACTTCCCCGA
GGAACTGCGGAGCGTGAAGTACGCCTACAACGCCGACCTGTACAACGCCCTGAACGACCTGAACAATCTC
GTGATCACCAGGGACGAGAACGAGAAGCTGGAATATTACGAGAAGTTCCAGATCATCGAGAACGTGTTCA
AGCAGAAGAAGAAGCCCACCCTGAAGCAGATCGCCAAAGAAATCCTCGTGAACGAAGAGGATATTAAGGG
CTACAGAGTGACCAGCACCGGCAAGCCCGAGTTCACCAACCTGAAGGTGTACCACGACATCAAGGACATT
ACCGCCCGGAAAGAGATTATTGAGAACGCCGAGCTGCTGGATCAGATTGCCAAGATCCTGACCATCTACC
AGAGCAGCGAGGACATCCAGGAAGAACTGACCAATCTGAACTCCGAGCTGACCCAGGAAGAGATCGAGCA
GATCTCTAATCTGAAGGGCTATACCGGCACCCACAACCTGAGCCTGAAGGCCATCAACCTGATCCTGGAC
GAGCTGTGGCACACCAACGACAACCAGATCGCTATCTTCAACCGGCTGAAGCTGGTGCCCAAGAAGGTGG
ACCTGTCCCAGCAGAAAGAGATCCCCACCACCCTGGTGGACGACTTCATCCTGAGCCCCGTCGTGAAGAG
AAGCTTCATCCAGAGCATCAAAGTGATCAACGCCATCATCAAGAAGTACGGCCTGCCCAACGACATCATT
ATCGAGCTGGCCCGCGAGAAGAACTCCAAGGACGCCCAGAAAATGATCAACGAGATGCAGAAGCGGAACC
GGCAGACCAACGAGCGGATCGAGGAAATCATCCGGACCACCGGCAAAGAGAACGCCAAGTACCTGATCGA
GAAGATCAAGCTGCACGACATGCAGGAAGGCAAGTGCCTGTACAGCCTGGAAGCCATCCCTCTGGAAGAT
CTGCTGAACAACCCCTTCAACTATGAGGTGGACCACATCATCCCCAGAAGCGTGTCCTTCGACAACAGCT
TCAACAACAAGGTGCTCGTGAAGCAGGAAGAAGCCAGCAAGAAGGGCAACCGGACCCCATTCCAGTACCT
GAGCAGCAGCGACAGCAAGATCAGCTACGAAACCTTCAAGAAGCACATCCTGAATCTGGCCAAGGGCAAG
GGCAGAATCAGCAAGACCAAGAAAGAGTATCTGCTGGAAGAACGGGACATCAACAGGTTCTCCGTGCAGA
AAGACTTCATCAACCGGAACCTGGTGGATACCAGATACGCCACCAGAGGCCTGATGAACCTGCTGCGGAG
CTACTTCAGAGTGAACAACCTGGACGTGAAAGTGAAGTCCATCAATGGCGGCTTCACCAGCTTTCTGCGG
CGGAAGTGGAAGTTTAAGAAAGAGCGGAACAAGGGGTACAAGCACCACGCCGAGGACGCCCTGATCATTG
CCAACGCCGATTTCATCTTCAAAGAGTGGAAGAAACTGGACAAGGCCAAAAAAGTGATGGAAAACCAGAT
GTTCGAGGAAAAGCAGGCCGAGAGCATGCCCGAGATCGAAACCGAGCAGGAGTACAAAGAGATCTTCATC
ACCCCCCACCAGATCAAGCACATTAAGGACTTCAAGGACTACAAGTACAGCCACCGGGTGGACAAGAAGC
CTAATAGAGAGCTGATTAACGACACCCTGTACTCCACCCGGAAGGACGACAAGGGCAACACCCTGATCGT
GAACAATCTGAACGGCCTGTACGACAAGGACAATGACAAGCTGAAAAAGCTGATCAACAAGAGCCCCGAA
AAGCTGCTGATGTACCACCACGACCCCCAGACCTACCAGAAACTGAAGCTGATTATGGAACAGTACGGCG
ACGAGAAGAATCCCCTGTACAAGTACTACGAGGAAACCGGGAACTACCTGACCAAGTACTCCAAAAAGGA
CAACGGCCCCGTGATCAAGAAGATTAAGTATTACGGCAACAAACTGAACGCCCATCTGGACATCACCGAC
GACTACCCCAACAGCAGAAACAAGGTCGTGAAGCTGTCCCTGAAGCCCTACAGATTCGACGTGTACCTGG
ACAATGGCGTGTACAAGTTCGTGACCGTGAAGAATCTGGATGTGATCAAAAAAGAAAACTACTACGAAGT
GAATAGCAAGTGCTATGAGGAAGCTAAGAAGCTGAAGAAGATCAGCAACCAGGCCGAGTTTATCGCCTCC
TTCTACAACAACGATCTGATCAAGATCAACGGCGAGCTGTATAGAGTGATCGGCGTGAACAACGACCTGC
TGAACCGGATCGAAGTGAACATGATCGACATCACCTACCGCGAGTACCTGGAAAACATGAACGACAAGAG
GCCCCCCAGGATCATTAAGACAATCGCCTCCAAGACCCAGAGCATTAAGAAGTACAGCACAGACATTCTG
GGCAACCTGTATGAAGTGAAATCTAAGAAGCACCCTCAGATCATCAAAAAGGGCTCTGGAGGATCTAGCG
GAGGATCCTCTGGCAGCGAGACACCAGGAACAAGCGAGTCAGCAACACCAGAGAGCAGTGGCGGCAGCAG
CGGCGGCAGCAGCACCCTAAATATAGAAGATGAGTATCGGCTACATGAGACCTCAAAAGAGCCAGATGTT
TCTCTAGGGTCCACATGGCTGTCTGATTTTCCTCAGGCCTGGGCGGAAACCGGGGGCATGGGACTGGCAG
TTCGCCAAGCTCCTCTGATCATACCTCTGAAAGCAACCTCTACCCCCGTGTCCATAAAACAATACCCCAT
GTCACAAGAAGCCAGACTGGGGATCAAGCCCCACATACAGAGACTGTTGGACCAGGGAATACTGGTACCC
TGCCAGTCCCCCTGGAACACGCCCCTGCTACCCGTTAAGAAACCAGGGACTAATGATTATAGGCCTGTCC
AGGATCTGAGAGAAGTCAACAAGCGGGTGGAAGACATCCACCCCACCGTGCCCAACCCTTACAACCTCTT
GAGCGGGCTCCCACCGTCCCACCAGTGGTACACTGTGCTTGATTTAAAGGATGCCTTTTTCTGCCTGAGA
CTCCACCCCACCAGTCAGCCTCTCTTCGCCTTTGAGTGGAGAGATCCAGAGATGGGAATCTCAGGACAAT
TGACCTGGACCAGACTCCCACAGGGTTTCAAAAACAGTCCCACCCTGTTTAATGAGGCACTGCACAGAGA
CCTAGCAGACTTCCGGATCCAGCACCCAGACTTGATCCTGCTACAGTACGTGGATGACTTACTGCTGGCC
GCCACTTCTGAGCTAGACTGCCAACAAGGTACTCGGGCCCTGTTACAAACCCTAGGGAACCTCGGGTATC
GGGCCTCGGCCAAGAAAGCCCAAATTTGCCAGAAACAGGTCAAGTATCTGGGGTATCTTCTAAAAGAGGG
TCAGAGATGGCTGACTGAGGCCAGAAAAGAGACTGTGATGGGGCAGCCTACTCCGAAGACCCCTCGACAA
CTAAGGGAGTTCCTAGGGAAGGCAGGCTTCTGTCGCCTCTTCATCCCTGGGTTTGCAGAAATGGCAGCCC
CCCTGTACCCTCTCACCAAACCGGGGACTCTGTTTAATTGGGGCCCAGACCAACAAAAGGCCTATCAAGA
AATCAAGCAAGCTCTTCTAACTGCCCCAGCCCTGGGGTTGCCAGATTTGACTAAGCCCTTTGAACTCTTT
GTCGACGAGAAGCAGGGCTACGCCAAAGGTGTCCTAACGCAAAAACTGGGACCTTGGCGTCGGCCGGTGG
CCTACCTGTCCAAAAAGCTAGACCCAGTAGCAGCTGGGTGGCCCCCTTGCCTACGGATGGTAGCAGCCAT
TGCCGTACTGACAAAGGATGCAGGCAAGCTAACCATGGGACAGCCACTAGTCATTCTGGCCCCCCATGCA
GTAGAGGCACTAGTCAAACAACCCCCCGACCGCTGGCTTTCCAACGCCCGGATGACTCACTATCAGGCCT
TGCTTTTGGACACGGACCGGGTCCAGTTCGGACCGGTGGTAGCCCTGAACCCGGCTACGCTGCTCCCACT
GCCTGAGGAAGGGCTGCAACACAACTGCCTTGATATCCTGGCCGAAGCCCACGGAACCCGACCCGACCTA
ACGGACCAGCCGCTCCCAGACGCCGACCACACCTGGTACACGGATGGAAGCAGTCTCTTACAAGAGGGAC
AGCGTAAGGCGGGAGCTGCGGTGACCACCGAGACCGAGGTAATCTGGGCTAAAGCCCTGCCAGCCGGGAC
ATCCGCTCAGCGGGCTGAACTGATAGCACTCACCCAGGCCCTAAAGATGGCAGAAGGTAAGAAGCTAAAT
GTTTATACTGATAGCCGTTATGCTTTTGCTACTGCCCATATCCATGGAGAAATATACAGAAGGCGTGGGT
GGCTCACATCAGAAGGCAAAGAGATCAAAAATAAAGACGAGATCTTGGCCCTACTAAAAGCCCTCTTTCT
GCCCAAAAGACTTAGCATAATCCATTGTCCAGGACATCAAAAGGGACACAGCGCCGAGGCTAGAGGCAAC
CGGATGGCTGACCAAGCGGCCCGAAAGGCAGCCATCACAGAGACTCCAGACACCTCTACCCTCCTCATAG
AAAATTCATCACCCTCTGGCGGCTCAAAAAGAACCGCCGACGGCAGCGAGAAGCGCACCGCCGACAGCCA
GCACAGCACCCCCCCCAAGACCAAGCGCAAGGTGGAATTCGAGCCCAAGAAGAAGAGGAAAGTCTAACCG
GTCATCATCACCATCACCATTGAGTTTAAACCCGCTGATCAGCCTCGACTGTGCCTTCTAGTTGCCAGCC
ATCTGTTGTTTGCCCCTCCCCCGTGCCTTCCTTGACCCTGGAAGGTGCCACTCCCACTGTCCTTTCCTAA
TAAAATGAGAAAATTGCATCGCATTGTCTGAGTAGGTGTCATTCTATTCTGGGGGGTGGGGTGGGGCAGG
ACAGCAAGGGGGAGGATTGGGAAGACAATAGCAGGCATGCTGGGGATGCGGTGGGCTCTATGGCTTCTGA
GGCGGAAAGAACCAGCTGGGGCTCGATACCGTCGACCTCTAGCTAGAGCTTGGCGTAATCATGGTCATAG
CTGTTTCCTGTGTGAAATTGTTATCCGCTCACAATTCCACACAACATACGAGCCGGAAGCATAAAGTGTA
AAGCCTAGGGTGCCTAATGAGTGAGCTAACTCACATTAATTGCGTTGCGCTCACTGCCCGCTTTCCAGTC
GGGAAACCTGTCGTGCCAGCTGCATTAATGAATCGGCCAACGCGCGGGGAGAGGCGGTTTGCGTATTGGG
CGCTCTTCCGCTTCCTCGCTCACTGACTCGCTGCGCTCGGTCGTTCGGCTGCGGCGAGCGGTATCAGCTC
ACTCAAAGGCGGTAATACGGTTATCCACAGAATCAGGGGATAACGCAGGAAAGAACATGTGAGCAAAAGG
CCAGCAAAAGGCCAGGAACCGTAAAAAGGCCGCGTTGCTGGCGTTTTTCCATAGGCTCCGCCCCCCTGAC
GAGCATCACAAAAATCGACGCTCAAGTCAGAGGTGGCGAAACCCGACAGGACTATAAAGATACCAGGCGT
TTCCCCCTGGAAGCTCCCTCGTGCGCTCTCCTGTTCCGACCCTGCCGCTTACCGGATACCTGTCCGCCTT
TCTCCCTTCGGGAAGCGTGGCGCTTTCTCATAGCTCACGCTGTAGGTATCTCAGTTCGGTGTAGGTCGTT
CGCTCCAAGCTGGGCTGTGTGCACGAACCCCCCGTTCAGCCCGACCGCTGCGCCTTATCCGGTAACTATC
GTCTTGAGTCCAACCCGGTAAGACACGACTTATCGCCACTGGCAGCAGCCACTGGTAACAGGATTAGCAG
AGCGAGGTATGTAGGCGGTGCTACAGAGTTCTTGAAGTGGTGGCCTAACTACGGCTACACTAGAAGAACA
GTATTTGGTATCTGCGCTCTGCTGAAGCCAGTTACCTTCGGAAAAAGAGTTGGTAGCTCTTGATCCGGCA
AACAAACCACCGCTGGTAGCGGTGGTTTTTTTGTTTGCAAGCAGCAGATTACGCGCAGAAAAAAAGGATC
TCAAGAAGATCCTTTGATCTTTTCTACGGGGTCTGACGCTCAGTGGAACGAAAACTCACGTTAAGGGATT
TTGGTCATGAGATTATCAAAAAGGATCTTCACCTAGATCCTTTTAAATTAAAAATGAAGTTTTAAATCAA
TCTAAAGTATATATGAGTAAACTTGGTCTGACAGTTACCAATGCTTAATCAGTGAGGCACCTATCTCAGC
GATCTGTCTATTTCGTTCATCCATAGTTGCCTGACTCCCCGTCGTGTAGATAACTACGATACGGGAGGGC
TTACCATCTGGCCCCAGTGCTGCAATGATACCGCGAGACCCACGCTCACCGGCTCCAGATTTATCAGCAA
TAAACCAGCCAGCCGGAAGGGCCGAGCGCAGAAGTGGTCCTGCAACTTTATCCGCCTCCATCCAGTCTAT
TAATTGTTGCCGGGAAGCTAGAGTAAGTAGTTCGCCAGTTAATAGTTTGCGCAACGTTGTTGCCATTGCT
ACAGGCATCGTGGTGTCACGCTCGTCGTTTGGTATGGCTTCATTCAGCTCCGGTTCCCAACGATCAAGGC
GAGTTACATGATCCCCCATGTTGTGCAAAAAAGCGGTTAGCTCCTTCGGTCCTCCGATCGTTGTCAGAAG
TAAGTTGGCCGCAGTGTTATCACTCATGGTTATGGCAGCACTGCATAATTCTCTTACTGTCATGCCATCC
GTAAGATGCTTTTCTGTGACTGGTGAGTACTCAACCAAGTCATTCTGAGAATAGTGTATGCGGCGACCGA
GTTGCTCTTGCCCGGCGTCAATACGGGATAATACCGCGCCACATAGCAGAACTTTAAAAGTGCTCATCAT
TGGAAAACGTTCTTCGGGGCGAAAACTCTCAAGGATCTTACCGCTGTTGAGATCCAGTTCGATGTAACCC
ACTCGTGCACCCAACTGATCTTCAGCATCTTTTACTTTCACCAGCGTTTCTGGGTGAGCAAAAACAGGAA
GGCAAAATGCCGCAAAAAAGGGAATAAGGGCGACACGGAAATGTTGAATACTCATACTCTTCCTTTTTCA
ATATTATTGAAGCATTTATCAGGGTTATTGTCTCATGAGCGGATACATATTTGAATGTATTTAGAAAAAT
AAACAAATAGGGGTTCCGCGCACATTTCCCCGAAAAGTGCCACCTGACGTCGACGGATCGGGAGATCGAT
CTCCCGATCCCCTAGGGTCGACTCTCAGTACAATCTGCTCTGATGCCGCATAGTTAAGCCAGTATCTGCT
CCCTGCTTGTGTGTTGGAGGTCGCTGAGTAGTGCGCGAGCAAAATTTAAGCTACAACAAGGCAAGGCTTG
ACCGACAATTGCATGAAGAATCTGCTTAGGGTTAGGCGTTTTGCGCTGCTTCGCGATGTACGGGCCAGAT
ATACGCGTT
Features (pLannotate 1.2.2; 15 found; start..end, strand, type, name):
      1..380     +  enhancer       CMV enhancer: human cytomegalovirus immediate early enhancer
    381..584     +  promoter       CMV promoter: human cytomegalovirus (CMV) immediate early promoter
    749..3904    +  CDS            cas9: CAS9_STAAU - Experimental evidence at protein level: Swiss-Prot protein existence level 1. CRISPR (clustered regularly interspaced short palindromic repeat) is an adaptive immune system that provides protection against mobile genetic elements (viruses, transposable elements and conjugative plasmids). CRISPR clusters contain spacers, sequences complementary to antecedent mobile elements, and target invading nucleic acids. CRISPR clusters are transcribed and processed into CRISPR RNA (crRNA). In type II CRISPR systems correct processing of pre-crRNA requires a trans- encoded small RNA (tracrRNA)
   4004..6035    +  CDS            gag-pol (fragment): Moloney murine leukemia virus Gag-Pol polyprotein; gag-pol; contains a read-through stop codon
   6209..6433    +  polyA_signal   bGH poly(A) signal: bovine growth hormone polyadenylation signal
   6437..6458    +  promoter       SV40 promoter (fragment): SV40 enhancer and early promoter
   6463..6479    +  misc_feature   MCS (fragment): pBluescript multiple cloning site
   6528..6544    -  protein_bind   lac operator: The lac repressor binds to the lac operator to inhibit transcription in E. coli. This inhibition can be relieved by adding lactose or isopropyl-β-D-thiogalactopyranoside (IPTG). lac repressor encoded by lacI
   6552..6582    -  promoter       lac promoter: promoter for the E. coli lac operon
   6597..6618    -  protein_bind   CAP binding site: CAP binding activates transcription in the presence of cAMP. E. coli catabolite activator protein
   6631..6723    -  CDS            lacI (fragment): lac repressor; lacI; The lac repressor binds to the lac operator to inhibit transcription in E. coli. This inhibition can be relieved by adding lactose or isopropyl-β-D-thiogalactopyranoside (IPTG).
   6906..7494    -  rep_origin     ori: high-copy-number ColE1/pMB1/pBR322/pUC origin of replication
   7665..8525    -  CDS            AmpR: β-lactamase; bla; confers resistance to ampicillin, carbenicillin, and related antibiotics
   8526..8630    -  promoter       AmpR promoter: bla
   8701..8745    -  misc_feature   bom (fragment): basis of mobility region from pBR322
