>Addgene plasmid #169851 | SauCas9 PE2* | addgene full sequence | sequence record 332821 | Addgene NGS Result
GCCAGAGGGTGATGAATTTTCTATGAGGAGGGTAGAGGTGTCTGGAGTCTCTGTGATGGCTGCCTTTCGG
GCCGCTTGGTCAGCCATCCGGTTGCCTCTAGCCTCGGCGCTGTGTCCCTTTTGATGTCCTGGACAATGGA
TTATGCTAAGTCTTTTGGGCAGAAAGAGGGCTTTTAGTAGGGCCAAGATCTCGTCTTTATTTTTGATCTC
TTTGCCTTCTGATGTGAGCCACCCACGCCTTCTGTATATTTCTCCATGGATATGGGCAGTAGCAAAAGCA
TAACGGCTATCAGTATAAACATTTAGCTTCTTACCTTCTGCCATCTTTAGGGCCTGGGTGAGTGCTATCA
GTTCAGCCCGCTGAGCGGATGTCCCGGCTGGCAGGGCTTTAGCCCAGATTACCTCGGTCTCGGTGGTCAC
CGCAGCTCCCGCCTTACGCTGTCCCTCTTGTAAGAGACTGCTTCCATCCGTGTACCAGGTGTGGTCGGCG
TCTGGGAGCGGCTGGTCCGTTAGGTCGGGTCGGGTTCCGTGGGCTTCGGCCAGGATATCAAGGCAGTTGT
GTTGCAGCCCTTCCTCAGGCAGTGGGAGCAGCGTAGCCGGGTTCAGGGCTACCACCGGTCCGAACTGGAC
CCGGTCCGTGTCCAAAAGCAAGGCCTGATAGTGAGTCATCCGGGCGTTGGAAAGCCAGCGGTCGGGGGGT
TGTTTGACTAGTGCCTCTACTGCATGGGGGGCCAGAATGACTAGTGGCTGTCCCATGGTTAGCTTGCCTG
CATCCTTTGTCAGTACGGCAATGGCTGCTACCATCCGTAGGCAAGGGGGCCACCCAGCTGCTACTGGGTC
TAGCTTTTTGGACAGGTAGGCCACCGGCCGACGCCAAGGTCCCAGTTTTTGCGTTAGGACACCTTTGGCG
TAGCCCTGCTTCTCGTCGACAAAGAGTTCAAAGGGCTTAGTCAAATCTGGCAACCCCAGGGCTGGGGCAG
TTAGAAGAGCTTGCTTGATTTCTTGATAGGCCTTTTGTTGGTCTGGGCCCCAATTAAACAGAGTCCCCGG
TTTGGTGAGAGGGTACAGGGGGGCTGCCATTTCTGCAAACCCAGGGATGAAGAGGCGACAGAAGCCTGCC
TTCCCTAGGAACTCCCTTAGTTGTCGAGGGGTCTTCGGAGTAGGCTGCCCCATCACAGTCTCTTTTCTGG
CCTCAGTCAGCCATCTCTGACCCTCTTTTAGAAGATACCCCAGATACTTGACCTGTTTCTGGCAAATTTG
GGCTTTCTTGGCCGAGGCCCGATACCCGAGGTTCCCTAGGGTTTGTAACAGGGCCCGAGTACCTTGTTGG
CAGTCTAGCTCAGAAGTGGCGGCCAGCAGTAAGTCATCCACGTACTGTAGCAGGATCAAGTCTGGGTGCT
GGATCCGGAAGTCTGCTAGGTCTCTGTGCAGTGCCTCATTAAACAGGGTGGGACTGTTTTTGAAACCCTG
TGGGAGTCTGGTCCAGGTCAATTGTCCTGAGATTCCCATCTCTGGATCTCTCCACTCAAAGGCGAAGAGA
GGCTGACTGGTGGGGTGGAGTCTCAGGCAGAAAAAGGCATCCTTTAAATCAAGCACAGTGTACCACTGGT
GGGACGGTGGGAGCCCGCTCAAGAGGTTGTAAGGGTTGGGCACGGTGGGGTGGATGTCTTCCACCCGCTT
GTTGACTTCTCTCAGATCCTGGACAGGCCTATAATCATTAGTCCCTGGTTTCTTAACGGGTAGCAGGGGC
GTGTTCCAGGGGGACTGGCAGGGTACCAGTATTCCCTGGTCCAACAGTCTCTGTATGTGGGGCTTGATCC
CCAGTCTGGCTTCTTGTGACATGGGGTATTGTTTTATGGACACGGGGGTAGAGGTTGCTTTCAGAGGTAT
GATCAGAGGAGCTTGGCGAACTGCCAGTCCCATGCCCCCGGTTTCCGCCCAGGCCTGAGGAAAATCAGAC
AGCCATGTGGACCCTAGAGAAACATCTGGCTCTTTTGAGGTCTCATGTAGCCGATACTCATCTTCTATAT
TTAGGGTGCTGCTGCCGCCGCTGCTGCCGCCACTGCTCTCTGGTGTTGCTGACTCGCTTGTTCCTGGTGT
CTCGCTGCCAGAGGATCCTCCGCTAGATCCTCCAGAGCCCTTTTTGATGATCTGAGGGTGCTTCTTAGAT
TTCACTTCATACAGGTTGCCCAGAATGTCTGTGCTGTACTTCTTAATGCTCTGGGTCTTGGAGGCGATTG
TCTTAATGATCCTGGGGGGCCTCTTGTCGTTCATGTTTTCCAGGTACTCGCGGTAGGTGATGTCGATCAT
GTTCACTTCGATCCGGTTCAGCAGGTCGTTGTTCACGCCGATCACTCTATACAGCTCGCCGTTGATCTTG
ATCAGATCGTTGTTGTAGAAGGAGGCGATAAACTCGGCCTGGTTGCTGATCTTCTTCAGCTTCTTAGCTT
CCTCATAGCACTTGCTATTCACTTCGTAGTAGTTTTCTTTTTTGATCACATCCAGATTCTTCACGGTCAC
GAACTTGTACACGCCATTGTCCAGGTACACGTCGAATCTGTAGGGCTTCAGGGACAGCTTCACGACCTTG
TTTCTGCTGTTGGGGTAGTCGTCGGTGATGTCCAGATGGGCGTTCAGTTTGTTGCCGTAATACTTAATCT
TCTTGATCACGGGGCCGTTGTCCTTTTTGGAGTACTTGGTCAGGTAGTTCCCGGTTTCCTCGTAGTACTT
GTACAGGGGATTCTTCTCGTCGCCGTACTGTTCCATAATCAGCTTCAGTTTCTGGTAGGTCTGGGGGTCG
TGGTGGTACATCAGCAGCTTTTCGGGGCTCTTGTTGATCAGCTTTTTCAGCTTGTCATTGTCCTTGTCGT
ACAGGCCGTTCAGATTGTTCACGATCAGGGTGTTGCCCTTGTCGTCCTTCCGGGTGGAGTACAGGGTGTC
GTTAATCAGCTCTCTATTAGGCTTCTTGTCCACCCGGTGGCTGTACTTGTAGTCCTTGAAGTCCTTAATG
TGCTTGATCTGGTGGGGGGTGATGAAGATCTCTTTGTACTCCTGCTCGGTTTCGATCTCGGGCATGCTCT
CGGCCTGCTTTTCCTCGAACATCTGGTTTTCCATCACTTTTTTGGCCTTGTCCAGTTTCTTCCACTCTTT
GAAGATGAAATCGGCGTTGGCAATGATCAGGGCGTCCTCGGCGTGGTGCTTGTACCCCTTGTTCCGCTCT
TTCTTAAACTTCCACTTCCGCCGCAGAAAGCTGGTGAAGCCGCCATTGATGGACTTCACTTTCACGTCCA
GGTTGTTCACTCTGAAGTAGCTCCGCAGCAGGTTCATCAGGCCTCTGGTGGCGTATCTGGTATCCACCAG
GTTCCGGTTGATGAAGTCTTTCTGCACGGAGAACCTGTTGATGTCCCGTTCTTCCAGCAGATACTCTTTC
TTGGTCTTGCTGATTCTGCCCTTGCCCTTGGCCAGATTCAGGATGTGCTTCTTGAAGGTTTCGTAGCTGA
TCTTGCTGTCGCTGCTGCTCAGGTACTGGAATGGGGTCCGGTTGCCCTTCTTGCTGGCTTCTTCCTGCTT
CACGAGCACCTTGTTGTTGAAGCTGTTGTCGAAGGACACGCTTCTGGGGATGATGTGGTCCACCTCATAG
TTGAAGGGGTTGTTCAGCAGATCTTCCAGAGGGATGGCTTCCAGGCTGTACAGGCACTTGCCTTCCTGCA
TGTCGTGCAGCTTGATCTTCTCGATCAGGTACTTGGCGTTCTCTTTGCCGGTGGTCCGGATGATTTCCTC
GATCCGCTCGTTGGTCTGCCGGTTCCGCTTCTGCATCTCGTTGATCATTTTCTGGGCGTCCTTGGAGTTC
TTCTCGCGGGCCAGCTCGATAATGATGTCGTTGGGCAGGCCGTACTTCTTGATGATGGCGTTGATCACTT
TGATGCTCTGGATGAAGCTTCTCTTCACGACGGGGCTCAGGATGAAGTCGTCCACCAGGGTGGTGGGGAT
CTCTTTCTGCTGGGACAGGTCCACCTTCTTGGGCACCAGCTTCAGCCGGTTGAAGATAGCGATCTGGTTG
TCGTTGGTGTGCCACAGCTCGTCCAGGATCAGGTTGATGGCCTTCAGGCTCAGGTTGTGGGTGCCGGTAT
AGCCCTTCAGATTAGAGATCTGCTCGATCTCTTCCTGGGTCAGCTCGGAGTTCAGATTGGTCAGTTCTTC
CTGGATGTCCTCGCTGCTCTGGTAGATGGTCAGGATCTTGGCAATCTGATCCAGCAGCTCGGCGTTCTCA
ATAATCTCTTTCCGGGCGGTAATGTCCTTGATGTCGTGGTACACCTTCAGGTTGGTGAACTCGGGCTTGC
CGGTGCTGGTCACTCTGTAGCCCTTAATATCCTCTTCGTTCACGAGGATTTCTTTGGCGATCTGCTTCAG
GGTGGGCTTCTTCTTCTGCTTGAACACGTTCTCGATGATCTGGAACTTCTCGTAATATTCCAGCTTCTCG
TTCTCGTCCCTGGTGATCACGAGATTGTTCAGGTCGTTCAGGGCGTTGTACAGGTCGGCGTTGTAGGCGT
ACTTCACGCTCCGCAGTTCCTCGGGGAAGTAGGTGCAGTGGCCCATCAGCATCTCGTACCATTCTTTGAT
GTCCTTCCAGCCGAAGGGGCTGCCCTCGCCAGGTCCCTCATAGTAGGTCCGCCGGGTTTCCAGCAGGTCG
ATGTAGGTGTCGATGAAGCTCTGGTCCAGCTGGTGGTAGGCCTTCTGCACCTTCAGCAGCTGTTTGGCTT
CTTTCACGTAGTCGCTGGTCTTGAATCTGTTGATGCTGCCCCGCACTTCGCCGTCTTTCTTCAGCCGTTC
CAGCTGCAGTTCGGCCACGTATTTCTCTTCCAGGGCCTTGCTGTTCCGGCTGATCTGCTCTTTGGTGGAC
AGCTCGTTGCCGGTGTCCTCTTCCACCTCGTTCACGTTGTGCACGCCTCTTCTCTTGGCCAGGTGCAGCA
GGGCGGCAGAGAACTCTTCCTCGCTCAGCTTCTGGCTCAGGCCCTTCACTCTGGCCTCGTAGGGGTTGAT
GCCGCTCAGCTCGCTGTGGTCGGTCAGCAGGTTGTAGTCGAACAGCAGCTTCTTCACTCTCTGGATTCTA
TGCCGCCTCCGCCGCTTCAGCCTTCTGGCGCCTCTCTTGCTCCGCCTGCCCTCGTTGTTTTCCACGTTGG
CCTCTTTGAACAGCCGCACGCCGGCATCGATCACGTCCCGTGTCTCGTAGTCGATGATGCCGTAGCCCAC
GCTGGTGATGCCGATGTCCAGGCCCAGGATGTAGTTCCGCTTGGCTGCTGGGACTCCGTGGATACCGACT
TTCCGCTTCTTCTTTGGTGACTCGAACTCGCTTCCGTCGGCTGTCCGTTTGCCGCCGTCCAGCTTCACGC
GCTTGGCGGCGGGCCCCATGGTGGCGCGCCGCGGATCTCTAGCGGATCTGACGGTTCACTAAACCAGCTC
TGCTTATATAGACCTCCCACCGTACACGCCTACCGCCCATTTGCGTCAATGGGGCGGAGTTGTTACGACA
TTTTGGAAAGTCCCGTTGATTTTGGTGCCAAAACAAACTCCCATTGACGTCAATGGGGTGGAGACTTGGA
AATCCCCGTGAGTCAAACCGCTATCCACGCCCATTGATGTACTGCCAAAACCGCATCACCATGGTAATAG
CGATGACTAATACGTAGATGTACTGCCAAGTAGGAAAGTCCCATAAGGTCATGTACTGGGCATAATGCCA
GGCGGGCCATTTACCGTCATTGACGTCAATAGGGGGCGTACTTGGCATATGATACACTTGATGTACTGCC
AAGTGGGCAGTTTACCGTAAATACTCCACCCATTGACGTCAATGGAAAGTCCCTATTGGCGTTACTATGG
GAACATACGTCATTATTGACGTCAATGGGCGGGGGTCGTTGGGCGGTCAGCCAGGCGGGCCATTTACCGT
AAGTTATGTAACGCGGAACTCCATATATGGGCTATGAACTAATGACCCCGTAATTGATTACTATTAATAA
CTAGTCAATAATCAATGTCAACGCGTATATCTGGCCCGTACATCGCGAAGCAGCGCAAAACGCCTAACCC
TAAGCAGATTCTTCATGCAATTGTCGGTCAAGCCTTGCCTTGTTGTAGCTTAAATTTTGCTCGCGCACTA
CTCAGCGACCTCCAACACACAAGCAGGGAGCAGATACTGGCTTAACTATGCGGCATCAGAGCAGATTGTA
CTGAGAGTAGACCCTAGGGGATCGGGAGATCGATCTCCCGATCCGTCGACGTCAGGTGGCACTTTTCGGG
GAAATGTGCGCGGAACCCCTATTTGTTTATTTTTCTAAATACATTCAAATATGTATCCGCTCATGAGACA
ATAACCCTGATAAATGCTTCAATAATATTGAAAAAGGAAGAGTATGAGTATTCAACATTTCCGTGTCGCC
CTTATTCCCTTTTTTGCGGCATTTTGCCTTCCTGTTTTTGCTCACCCAGAAACGCTGGTGAAAGTAAAAG
ATGCTGAAGATCAGTTGGGTGCACGAGTGGGTTACATCGAACTGGATCTCAACAGCGGTAAGATCCTTGA
GAGTTTTCGCCCCGAAGAACGTTTTCCAATGATGAGCACTTTTAAAGTTCTGCTATGTGGCGCGGTATTA
TCCCGTATTGACGCCGGGCAAGAGCAACTCGGTCGCCGCATACACTATTCTCAGAATGACTTGGTTGAGT
ACTCACCAGTCACAGAAAAGCATCTTACGGATGGCATGACAGTAAGAGAATTATGCAGTGCTGCCATAAC
CATGAGTGATAACACTGCGGCCAACTTACTTCTGACAACGATCGGAGGACCGAAGGAGCTAACCGCTTTT
TTGCACAACATGGGGGATCATGTAACTCGCCTTGATCGTTGGGAACCGGAGCTGAATGAAGCCATACCAA
ACGACGAGCGTGACACCACGATGCCTGTAGCAATGGCAACAACGTTGCGCAAACTATTAACTGGCGAACT
ACTTACTCTAGCTTCCCGGCAACAATTAATAGACTGGATGGAGGCGGATAAAGTTGCAGGACCACTTCTG
CGCTCGGCCCTTCCGGCTGGCTGGTTTATTGCTGATAAATCTGGAGCCGGTGAGCGTGGGTCTCGCGGTA
TCATTGCAGCACTGGGGCCAGATGGTAAGCCCTCCCGTATCGTAGTTATCTACACGACGGGGAGTCAGGC
AACTATGGATGAACGAAATAGACAGATCGCTGAGATAGGTGCCTCACTGATTAAGCATTGGTAACTGTCA
GACCAAGTTTACTCATATATACTTTAGATTGATTTAAAACTTCATTTTTAATTTAAAAGGATCTAGGTGA
AGATCCTTTTTGATAATCTCATGACCAAAATCCCTTAACGTGAGTTTTCGTTCCACTGAGTGTCAGACCC
CGTAGAAAAGATCAAAGGATCTTCTTGAGATCCTTTTTTTCTGCGCGTAATCTGCTGCTTGCAAACAAAA
AAACCACCGCTACCAGCGGTGGTTTGTTTGCCGGATCAAGAGCTACCAACTCTTTTTCCGAAGGTAACTG
GCTTCAGCAGAGCGCAGATACCAAATACTGTTCTTCTAGTGTAGCCGTAGTTAGGCCACCACTTCAAGAA
CTCTGTAGCACCGCCTACATACCTCGCTCTGCTAATCCTGTTACCAGTGGCTGCTGCCAGTGGCGATAAG
TCGTGTCTTACCGGGTTGGACTCAAGACGATAGTTACCGGATAAGGCGCAGCGGTCGGGCTGAACGGGGG
GTTCGTGCACACAGCCCAGCTTGGAGCGAACGACCTACACCGAACTGAGATACCTACAGCGTGAGCTATG
AGAAAGCGCCACGCTTCCCGAAGGGAGAAAGGCGGACAGGTATCCGGTAAGCGGCAGGGTCGGAACAGGA
GAGCGCACGAGGGAGCTTCCAGGGGGAAACGCCTGGTATCTTTATAGTCCTGTCGGGTTTCGCCACCTCT
GACTTGAGCGTCGATTTTTGTGATGCTCGTCAGGGGGGCGGAGCCTATGGAAAAACGCCAGCAACGCGGC
CTTTTTACGGTTCCTGGCCTTTTGCTGGCCTTTTGCTCACATGTTCTTTCCTGCGTTATCCCCTGATTCT
GTGGATAACCGTATTACCGCCTTTGAGTGAGCTGATACCGCTCGCCGCAGCCGAACGACCGAGCGCAGCG
AGTCAGTGAGCGAGGAAGCGGAAGAGCGCCCAATACGCAAACCGCCTCTCCCCGCGCGTTGGCCGATTCA
TTAATGCAGCTGGCACGACAGGTTTCCCGACTGGAAAGCGGGCAGTGAGCGCAACGCAATTAATGTGAGT
TAGCTCACTCATTAGGCACCCTAGGCTTTACACTTTATGCTTCCGGCTCGTATGTTGTGTGGAATTGTGA
GCGGATAACAATTTCACACAGGAAACAGCTATGACCATGATTACGCCAAGCTCTAGCTAGAGGTCGACGG
TATCGAGCCCCAGCTGGTTCTTTCCGCCTCAGAAGCCATAGAGCCCACCGCATCCCCAGCATGCCTGCTA
TTGTCTTCCCAATCCTCCCCCTTGCTGTCCTGCCCCACCCCACCCCCCAGAATAGAATGACACCTACTCA
GACAATGCGATGCAATTTTCTCATTTTATTAGGAAAGGACAGTGGGAGTGGCACCTTCCAGGGTCAAGGA
AGGCACGGGGGAGGGGCAAACAACAGATGGCTGGCAACTAGAAGGCACAGTCGAGGCTGATCAGCGGGTT
TAAACTCAATGGTGATGGTGATGATGACCGGTTAGACTTTCCTCTTCTTCTTGGGCTCGAATTCCACCTT
GCGCTTGGTCTTGGGGGGGGTGCTGTGCTGGCTGTCGGCGGTGCGCTTCTCGCTGCCGTCGGCGGTTCTT
TTTGAGCC
Features (pLannotate 1.2.2; 15 found; start..end, strand, type, name):
      6..2037    -  CDS            gag-pol (fragment): Moloney murine leukemia virus Gag-Pol polyprotein; gag-pol; contains a read-through stop codon
   2137..5292    -  CDS            cas9: CAS9_STAAU - Experimental evidence at protein level: Swiss-Prot protein existence level 1. CRISPR (clustered regularly interspaced short palindromic repeat) is an adaptive immune system that provides protection against mobile genetic elements (viruses, transposable elements and conjugative plasmids). CRISPR clusters contain spacers, sequences complementary to antecedent mobile elements, and target invading nucleic acids. CRISPR clusters are transcribed and processed into CRISPR RNA (crRNA). In type II CRISPR systems correct processing of pre-crRNA requires a trans- encoded small RNA (tracrRNA)
   5456..5659    -  promoter       CMV promoter: human cytomegalovirus (CMV) immediate early promoter
   5660..6039    -  enhancer       CMV enhancer: human cytomegalovirus immediate early enhancer
   6194..6238    +  misc_feature   bom (fragment): basis of mobility region from pBR322
   6309..6413    +  promoter       AmpR promoter: bla
   6414..7274    +  CDS            AmpR: β-lactamase; bla; confers resistance to ampicillin, carbenicillin, and related antibiotics
   7445..8033    +  rep_origin     ori: high-copy-number ColE1/pMB1/pBR322/pUC origin of replication
   8216..8308    +  CDS            lacI (fragment): lac repressor; lacI; The lac repressor binds to the lac operator to inhibit transcription in E. coli. This inhibition can be relieved by adding lactose or isopropyl-β-D-thiogalactopyranoside (IPTG).
   8321..8342    +  protein_bind   CAP binding site: CAP binding activates transcription in the presence of cAMP. E. coli catabolite activator protein
   8357..8387    +  promoter       lac promoter: promoter for the E. coli lac operon
   8395..8411    +  protein_bind   lac operator: The lac repressor binds to the lac operator to inhibit transcription in E. coli. This inhibition can be relieved by adding lactose or isopropyl-β-D-thiogalactopyranoside (IPTG). lac repressor encoded by lacI
   8460..8476    -  misc_feature   MCS (fragment): pBluescript multiple cloning site
   8481..8502    -  promoter       SV40 promoter (fragment): SV40 enhancer and early promoter
   8506..8730    -  polyA_signal   bGH poly(A) signal: bovine growth hormone polyadenylation signal
