[The description below was written by a language model from this plasmid's Addgene catalogue record and pLannotate feature annotations shown in this document.]
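Description:
SauCas9 PE2* is a mammalian expression plasmid of about 8.9 kb, built on a pCMV backbone, that encodes a prime editor based on Staphylococcus aureus Cas9 rather than the more commonly used SpCas9. It is maintained in E. coli through a high-copy ColE1/pUC-type origin and selected with ampicillin via the bla gene. The backbone also carries remnants with no role in the payload: lac promoter/operator and CAP site sequences, and fragments of lacI, bom, a multiple cloning site and the SV40 promoter. No mammalian selection marker is annotated, which suits transient transfection.

The single expression cassette runs from the CMV immediate-early enhancer and promoter to a bovine growth hormone polyadenylation signal. It encodes SaCas9 carrying the N580A substitution, which inactivates the HNH nuclease domain to leave a nickase. This is fused at its C-terminus to a Moloney murine leukemia virus reverse transcriptase, which the automated annotation picks up as a gag-pol fragment. According to the record, the fusion is flanked by a c-Myc NLS plus a bipartite SV40 NLS at the N-terminus, and by a bipartite SV40 NLS plus an SV40 NLS at the C-terminus. These signals are not annotated separately in the feature tables, although unannotated gaps around the coding regions would accommodate them and a linker.

The two feature tables, depositor and sequencing-verified, show the same elements in opposite orientation and differ by one nucleotide in length. In use, the nickase cuts one DNA strand at a site specified by a prime editing guide RNA, and the reverse transcriptase copies the desired edit from that RNA. The guide is not encoded here and must be supplied separately. The associated publication concerns improved prime editors for correcting pathogenic alleles and modelling cancer in adult mice.
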