Addgene plasmid #169851: SauCas9 PE2*
Purpose: Mammalian Expression, sauCas9 based prime editor
Depositing lab: Scot Wolfe. Depositing organization: University of Massachusetts, Worcester. Publication: Improved prime editors enable pathogenic allele correction and cancer modelling in adult mice. Liu P, Liang SQ, Zheng C, Mintzer E, Zhao YG, Ponnienselvan K, Mir A, Sontheimer EJ, Gao G, Flotte TR, Wolfe SA, Xue W. Nat Commun. 2021 Apr 9;12(1):2121. doi: 10.1038/s41467-021-22295-w. PubMed 33837189.
Backbone
  Vector backbone: pCMV
  Backbone size w/o insert (bp): 5517
  Total vector size (bp): 8899
  Vector type: Mammalian Expression
Growth in bacteria
  Bacterial resistance: Ampicillin, 100 μg/mL
  Growth temperature: 37°C
  Growth strain: DH5alpha
  Copy number: High Copy
Gene/Insert
  Gene/Insert name: SaCas9-N580A-M-MLV (alt name: SaCas Primer editor)
  Promoter: cmv
  Tag / fusion protein: cmyc-NLS and bpSV40 NLS (N terminal on insert); bpSV40 NLS and SV40 NLS (C terminal on insert)
  Cloning method: Gibson Cloning
  Sequencing primers: 5′ cmv promoter; 3′ m13r
Terms and licenses: Academic/Nonprofit Terms; Industry Terms: Not Available to Industry
Depositor comments: Please visit https://doi.org/10.1101/2020.12.15.422970 for bioRxiv preprint.
How to cite: SauCas9 PE2* was a gift from Scot Wolfe (Addgene plasmid # 169851 ; http://n2t.net/addgene:169851 ; RRID:Addgene_169851)
